Addgene plasmid #146794: pLNHA-C1-HsNot2_344-540_K
Purpose: Mammalian Expression of HsNot2_344-540
Depositing lab: Elisa Izaurralde. Depositing organization: Max Planck Institute for Developmental Biology. Publication: Structure and assembly of the NOT module of the human CCR4-NOT complex. Boland A, Chen Y, Raisch T, Jonas S, Kuzuoglu-Ozturk D, Wohlbold L, Weichenrieder O, Izaurralde E. Nat Struct Mol Biol. 2013 Nov;20(11):1289-97. doi: 10.1038/nsmb.2681. Epub 2013 Oct 13. PubMed 24121232.
Backbone
  Vector backbone: Unknown
  Vector type: Mammalian Expression
Growth in bacteria
  Bacterial resistance: Kanamycin, 50 μg/mL
  Growth temperature: 37°C
  Growth strain: DH5alpha
  Copy number: High Copy
Gene/Insert
  Gene/Insert name: HsNot2_344-540 (alt names: CNOT2; CDC36, HSPC131)
  Species: H. sapiens (human)
  Entrez Gene: CNOT2 (a.k.a. CDC36, HSPC131, IDNADFS, NOT2, NOT2H)
  Cloning method: Unknown
Terms and licenses: Academic/Nonprofit Terms; Industry Terms: Not Available to Industry
Depositor comments: ORF extracted from NCBI:NM_014515.4 Plasmids from this collection were made available to the research community and donated after the lab closed. Please note that the sequence provided by the depositing laboratory may be theoretical/predicted or based on Sanger sequencing results. There may be discrepancies between sequencing results obtained by Addgene and the depositor sequence. If an Addgene verified sequence is not available, please contact before placing your order to request that our lab fully sequence the plasmid.
How to cite: pLNHA-C1-HsNot2_344-540_K was a gift from Elisa Izaurralde (Addgene plasmid # 146794 ; http://n2t.net/addgene:146794 ; RRID:Addgene_146794)
