[The description below was written by a language model from this plasmid's Addgene catalogue record and pLannotate feature annotations shown in this document.]
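Description:
pLNHA-C1-HsNot2_344-540_K is a 4,752 nt mammalian expression plasmid encoding a C-terminal fragment (residues 344–540) of human CNOT2 (NOT2), a subunit of the CCR4-NOT deadenylase complex that is needed for the complex's structural integrity. The catalogue lists the backbone as unknown. However, the annotated layout (CMV enhancer/promoter, C1-style multiple cloning site, SV40 poly(A), f1 ori, and a dual-promoter NeoR/KanR cassette) resembles a common commercial C1-type mammalian expression vector. The plasmid replicates at high copy in E. coli from a ColE1/pUC-type origin and is selected with kanamycin. The Tn5 aminoglycoside phosphotransferase gene lies downstream of both a bacterial (bla) promoter and the SV40 enhancer/early promoter and ends in an HSV TK poly(A) signal, so it can also confer G418 resistance in mammalian cells.

The CMV immediate early enhancer and promoter drive the expression cassette. The reading frame begins with a short fragment of the bacteriophage lambda N protein, followed by an HA epitope sequence (annotated as a partial match to 3xHA), and then the CNOT2 fragment cloned into the MCS. Transcripts are terminated by the SV40 polyadenylation signal. The lambda N peptide is the standard RNA-binding element for tethering a fusion protein to reporter mRNAs that carry BoxB hairpins, and the HA tag allows detection or immunoprecipitation. The record itself states only mammalian expression as the purpose. The associated study concerns the structure and assembly of the NOT module of human CCR4-NOT, which fits use of the plasmid in interaction or tethering assays in cultured cells. Short hits to the HIV-1 LTR, SV40 large T antigen, ble and bGH poly(A) are probably incidental fragments of the backbone. The depositor sequence may be theoretical.
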