Features (pLannotate 1.2.2; 19 found; start..end, strand, type, name):
     61..364     +  enhancer       CMV enhancer: human cytomegalovirus immediate early enhancer
    365..568     +  promoter       CMV promoter: human cytomegalovirus (CMV) immediate early promoter
    564..597     +  LTR            5' LTR (truncated) (fragment): truncated 5' long terminal repeat (LTR) from HIV-1
    613..631     +  promoter       T7 promoter: promoter for bacteriophage T7 RNA polymerase
    665..730     +  CDS            N (fragment): REGN_LAMBD - Experimental evidence at protein level: Swiss-Prot protein existence level 1. Plays a role as a transcriptional antitermination factor that allows the virus to initiate its lytic phase. Activates expression of the delayed viral early genes by modifying host RNA polymerase (RNAP) into a form that is resistant to termination signals. This antitermination function requires the host NusA protein which serves to stabilize the interaction between antitermination protein N and host RNA polymerase. From Escherichia phage lambda (Bacteriophage lambda).
    755..781     +  CDS            3xHA (fragment): three tandem HA epitope tags
    787..806     +  misc_feature   MCS (fragment): multiple cloning site
    806..1396    +  CDS            CNOT2 (fragment): CNOT2_HUMAN - Also known as CDC36, NOT2. Experimental evidence at protein level: Swiss-Prot protein existence level 1. Component of the CCR4-NOT complex which is one of the major cellular mRNA deadenylases and is linked to various cellular processes including bulk mRNA degradation, miRNA-mediated repression, translational repression during translational initiation and general transcription regulation. Additional complex functions may be a consequence of its influence on mRNA expression. Required for the CCR4- NOT complex structural integrity. Can repress transcription and may link the CCR4-NOT
   1399..1421    +  misc_feature   MCS (fragment): multiple cloning site
   1433..1517    +  CDS            large T antigen (fragment): large T antigen from SV40 (simian virus 40)
   1540..1661    +  polyA_signal   SV40 poly(A) signal: SV40 polyadenylation signal
   1695..2123    -  rep_origin     f1 ori (sequence partly withheld): f1 bacteriophage origin of replication; arrow indicates direction of (+) strand synthesis
   2150..2254    +  promoter       AmpR promoter: bla
   2256..2613    +  promoter       SV40 promoter: SV40 enhancer and early promoter
   2648..3442    +  CDS            NeoR/KanR: aminoglycoside phosphotransferase from Tn5; aph(3')-II (or nptII); confers resistance to neomycin, kanamycin, and G418 (Geneticin®)
   3463..3615    +  CDS            ble (fragment): BLE_KLEPN - Experimental evidence at protein level: Swiss-Prot protein existence level 1. Binding protein with a strong affinity to the bleomycin family of antibiotics. Binds to CL990; an antimitotic-antibiotic compound. From Klebsiella pneumoniae.
   3674..3721    +  polyA_signal   HSV TK poly(A) signal: herpes simplex virus thymidine kinase polyadenylation signal (Cole and Stacy, 1985)
   3812..3828    -  polyA_signal   bGH poly(A) signal (fragment): bovine growth hormone polyadenylation signal
   4050..4638    +  rep_origin     ori: high-copy-number ColE1/pMB1/pBR322/pUC origin of replication
>Addgene plasmid #146794 | pLNHA-C1-HsNot2_344-540_K | depositor full sequence | sequence record 289240 | Full Sequence
TAGTTATTAATAGTAATCAATTACGGGGTCATTAGTTCATAGCCCATATATGGAGTTCCGCGTTACATAA
CTTACGGTAAATGGCCCGCCTGGCTGACCGCCCAACGACCCCCGCCCATTGACGTCAATAATGACGTATG
TTCCCATAGTAACGCCAATAGGGACTTTCCATTGACGTCAATGGGTGGAGTATTTACGGTAAACTGCCCA
CTTGGCAGTACATCAAGTGTATCATATGCCAAGTACGCCCCCTATTGACGTCAATGACGGTAAATGGCCC
GCCTGGCATTATGCCCAGTACATGACCTTATGGGACTTTCCTACTTGGCAGTACATCTACGTATTAGTCA
TCGCTATTACCATGGTGATGCGGTTTTGGCAGTACATCAATGGGCGTGGATAGCGGTTTGACTCACGGGG
ATTTCCAAGTCTCCACCCCATTGACGTCAATGGGAGTTTGTTTTGGCACCAAAATCAACGGGACTTTCCA
AAATGTCGTAACAACTCCGCCCCATTGACGCAAATGGGCGGTAGGCGTGTACGGTGGGAGGTCTATATAA
GCAGAGCTCTCTGGCTAACTAGAGAACCCACTGCTTACTGGCTTATCGAAATTAATACGACTCACTATAG
GGAGACCCAAGCTCTAGCGCTACCGGTCGCCACCATGGACGCACAAACACGACGACGTGAGCGTCGCGCT
GAGAAACAAGCTCAATGGAAAGCTGCAAACGGTGGATCTCCTCCACATATGGCTTACCCATACGATGTTC
CAGATTACGCTCCTCCATCTCGAGCTCAAGCTTCGACTAACATTCCTCAAGGGATGGTGACGGACCAATT
TGGAATGATTGGCCTGTTAACATTTATCAGGGCAGCAGAGACAGACCCAGGAATGGTACATCTTGCATTA
GGAAGTGACTTAACAACATTAGGCCTCAATCTGAACTCTCCTGAAAATCTCTACCCCAAATTTGCGTCAC
CCTGGGCATCTTCACCTTGTCGACCTCAAGACATAGACTTCCATGTTCCATCTGAGTACTTAACGAACAT
TCACATTAGGGATAAGCTGGCTGCAATAAAACTTGGCCGATATGGTGAAGACCTTCTCTTCTATCTCTAT
TACATGAATGGAGGAGACGTATTACAACTTTTAGCTGCAGTGGAGCTTTTTAACCGTGATTGGAGATACC
ACAAAGAAGAACGAGTATGGATTACCAGGGCACCAGGCATGGAGCCAACAATGAAAACCAATACCTATGA
GAGGGGAACATATTACTTCTTTGACTGTCTTAACTGGAGGAAAGTAGCTAAGGAGTTCCATCTGGAATAT
GACAAATTAGAAGAACGGCCTCACCTGCCATCCACCTTCAACTACAACCCTGCTCAGCAAGCCTTCTAAC
CGCGGGCCCGGGATCCACCGGATCTAGATAACTGATCATAATCAGCCATACCACATTTGTAGAGGTTTTA
CTTGCTTTAAAAAACCTCCCACACCTCCCCCTGAACCTGAAACATAAAATGAATGCAATTGTTGTTGTTA
ACTTGTTTATTGCAGCTTATAATGGTTACAAATAAAGCAATAGCATCACAAATTTCACAAATAAAGCATT
TTTTTCACTGCATTCTAGTTGTGGTTTGTCCAAACTCATCAATGTATCTTAACGCGTAAATTGTAAGCGT
TAATATTTTGTTAAAATTCGCGTTAAATTTTTGTTAAATCAGCTCATTTTTTAACCAATAGGCCGAAATC
GGCAAAATCCCTTATAAATCAAAAGAATAGACCGAGATAGGGT
[37 nt withheld, positions 1794-1830]
AAAGAACGTGGACTCCAACGTCAAAGG
[49 nt withheld, positions 1858-1906]
T
[91 nt withheld, positions 1908-1998]
G
[124 nt withheld, positions 2000-2123]
CAGGTGGCACTTTTCGGGGAAATGTGCGCGGAACCCCTATTTGTTTATTTTTCTAAATACATTCAAATAT
GTATCCGCTCATGAGACAATAACCCTGATAAATGCTTCAATAATATTGAAAAAGGAAGAGTCCTGAGGCG
GAAAGAACCAGCTGTGGAATGTGTGTCAGTTAGGGTGTGGAAAGTCCCCAGGCTCCCCAGCAGGCAGAAG
TATGCAAAGCATGCATCTCAATTAGTCAGCAACCAGGTGTGGAAAGTCCCCAGGCTCCCCAGCAGGCAGA
AGTATGCAAAGCATGCATCTCAATTAGTCAGCAACCATAGTCCCGCCCCTAACTCCGCCCATCCCGCCCC
TAACTCCGCCCAGTTCCGCCCATTCTCCGCCCCATGGCTGACTAATTTTTTTTATTTATGCAGAGGCCGA
GGCCGCCTCGGCCTCTGAGCTATTCCAGAAGTAGTGAGGAGGCTTTTTTGGAGGCCTAGGCTTTTGCAAA
GATCGATCAAGAGACAGGATGAGGATCGTTTCGCATGATTGAACAAGATGGATTGCACGCAGGTTCTCCG
GCCGCTTGGGTGGAGAGGCTATTCGGCTATGACTGGGCACAACAGACAATCGGCTGCTCTGATGCCGCCG
TGTTCCGGCTGTCAGCGCAGGGGCGCCCGGTTCTTTTTGTCAAGACCGACCTGTCCGGTGCCCTGAATGA
ACTGCAAGACGAGGCAGCGCGGCTATCGTGGCTGGCCACGACGGGCGTTCCTTGCGCAGCTGTGCTCGAC
GTTGTCACTGAAGCGGGAAGGGACTGGCTGCTATTGGGCGAAGTGCCGGGGCAGGATCTCCTGTCATCTC
ACCTTGCTCCTGCCGAGAAAGTATCCATCATGGCTGATGCAATGCGGCGGCTGCATACGCTTGATCCGGC
TACCTGCCCATTCGACCACCAAGCGAAACATCGCATCGAGCGAGCACGTACTCGGATGGAAGCCGGTCTT
GTCGATCAGGATGATCTGGACGAAGAGCATCAGGGGCTCGCGCCAGCCGAACTGTTCGCCAGGCTCAAGG
CGAGCATGCCCGACGGCGAGGATCTCGTCGTGACCCATGGCGATGCCTGCTTGCCGAATATCATGGTGGA
AAATGGCCGCTTTTCTGGATTCATCGACTGTGGCCGGCTGGGTGTGGCGGACCGCTATCAGGACATAGCG
TTGGCTACCCGTGATATTGCTGAAGAGCTTGGCGGCGAATGGGCTGACCGCTTCCTCGTGCTTTACGGTA
TCGCCGCTCCCGATTCGCAGCGCATCGCCTTCTATCGCCTTCTTGACGAGTTCTTCTGAGCGGGACTCTG
GGGTTCGAAATGACCGACCAAGCGACGCCCAACCTGCCATCACGAGATTTCGATTCCACCGCCGCCTTCT
ATGAAAGGTTGGGCTTCGGAATCGTTTTCCGGGACGCCGGCTGGATGATCCTCCAGCGCGGGGATCTCAT
GCTGGAGTTCTTCGCCCACCCTAGGGGGAGGCTAACTGAAACACGGAAGGAGACAATACCGGAAGGAACC
CGCGCTATGACGGCAATAAAAAGACAGAATAAAACGCACGGTGTTGGGTCGTTTGTTCATAAACGCGGGG
TTCGGTCCCAGGGCTGGCACTCTGTCGATACCCCACCGAGACCCCATTGGGGCCAATACGCCCGCGTTTC
TTCCTTTTCCCCACCCCACCCCCCAAGTTCGGGTGAAGGCCCAGGGCTCGCAGCCAACGTCGGGGCGGCA
GGCCCTGCCATAGCCTCAGGTTACTCATATATACTTTAGATTGATTTAAAACTTCATTTTTAATTTAAAA
GGATCTAGGTGAAGATCCTTTTTGATAATCTCATGACCAAAATCCCTTAACGTGAGTTTTCGTTCCACTG
AGCGTCAGACCCCGTAGAAAAGATCAAAGGATCTTCTTGAGATCCTTTTTTTCTGCGCGTAATCTGCTGC
TTGCAAACAAAAAAACCACCGCTACCAGCGGTGGTTTGTTTGCCGGATCAAGAGCTACCAACTCTTTTTC
CGAAGGTAACTGGCTTCAGCAGAGCGCAGATACCAAATACTGTCCTTCTAGTGTAGCCGTAGTTAGGCCA
CCACTTCAAGAACTCTGTAGCACCGCCTACATACCTCGCTCTGCTAATCCTGTTACCAGTGGCTGCTGCC
AGTGGCGATAAGTCGTGTCTTACCGGGTTGGACTCAAGACGATAGTTACCGGATAAGGCGCAGCGGTCGG
GCTGAACGGGGGGTTCGTGCACACAGCCCAGCTTGGAGCGAACGACCTACACCGAACTGAGATACCTACA
GCGTGAGCTATGAGAAAGCGCCACGCTTCCCGAAGGGAGAAAGGCGGACAGGTATCCGGTAAGCGGCAGG
GTCGGAACAGGAGAGCGCACGAGGGAGCTTCCAGGGGGAAACGCCTGGTATCTTTATAGTCCTGTCGGGT
TTCGCCACCTCTGACTTGAGCGTCGATTTTTGTGATGCTCGTCAGGGGGGCGGAGCCTATGGAAAAACGC
CAGCAACGCGGCCTTTTTACGGTTCCTGGCCTTTTGCTGGCCTTTTGCTCACATGTTCTTTCCTGCGTTA
TCCCCTGATTCTGTGGATAACCGTATTACCGCCATGCAT
